Addgene plasmid #230386: AiP13901 - pAAV-AiE0086h_3xC2-minBG-SYFP2-WPRE3-BGHpA (Alias: CN3901)
Purpose: AiE0086h_3xC2 is an enhancer sequence, designed to drive AAV-mediated transgene expression in specific populations of brain cells
Depositing lab: Allen Institute for Brain Science & Jonathan Ting. Depositing organization: Allen Institute. Publication: A suite of enhancer AAVs and transgenic mouse lines for genetic access to cortical cell types. Ben-Simon Y, Hooper M, Narayan S, Daigle TL, Dwivedi D, Way SW, Oster A, Stafford DA, Mich JK, Taormina MJ, Martinez RA, Opitz-Araya X, Roth JR, Alexander JR, Allen S, Amster A, Arbuckle J, Ayala A, Baker PM, Bakken TE, Barcelli T, Barta S, Bendrick J, Bertagnolli D, Bielstein C, Bishwakarma P, Bowlus J, Boyer G, Brouner K, Casian B, Casper T, Chakka AB, Chakrabarty R, Chance RK, Chavan S, Clark M, Colbert K, Collman F, Daniel S, Departee M, DiValentin P, Donadio N, Dotson N, Egdorf T, Fliss T, Gabitto M, Garcia J, Gary A, Gasperini M, Gloe J, Goldy J, Gore BB, Graybuck L, Greisman N, Haeseleer F, Halterman C, Haradon Z, Hastings SD, Helback O, Ho W, Hockemeyer D, Huang C, Huff S, Hunker A, Johansen N, Jones D, Juneau Z, Kalmbach B, Kannan M, Khem S, Kussick E, Kutsal R, Larsen R, Lee C, Lee AY, Leibly M, Lenz GH, Li S, Liang E, Lusk N, Madigan Z, Malloy J, Malone J, McCue R, Melchor J, Mollenkopf T, Moosman S, Morin E, Newman D, Ng L, Ngo K, Omstead V, Otto S, Oyama A, Pena N, Pham T, Phillips E, Pom CA, Potekhina L, Ransford S, Ray PL, Rette D, Reynoldson C, Rimorin C, Rocha D, Ruiz A, Sanchez REA, Sawyer L, Sedeno-Cortes A, Sevigny JP, Shapovalova N, Shepard N, Shulga L, Sigler AR, Siverts L, Soliman S, Somasundaram S, Staats B, Stewart K, Szelenyi E, Tieu M, Trader C, Tran A, van Velthoven CTJ, Walker M, Wang Y, Weed N, Wirthlin M, Wood T, Wynalda B, Yao Z, Zhou T, Ariza J, Dee N, Reding M, Ronellenfitch K, Mufti S, Sunkin SM, Smith KA, Esposito L, Waters J, Thyagarajan B, Yao S, Lein ES, Zeng H, Levi BP, Ngai J, Ting JT, Tasic B. Cell. 2025 May 16:S0092-8674(25)00513-6. doi: 10.1016/j.cell.2025.05.002. PubMed 40403729.
Backbone
  Vector backbone: pAAV2
  Vector type: AAV
Growth in bacteria
  Bacterial resistance: Ampicillin, 100 μg/mL
  Growth temperature: 37°C
  Growth strain: NEB Stable
  Copy number: High Copy
Gene/Insert
  Gene/Insert name: SYFP2
  Species: Synthetic
  Promoter: minBG
  Cloning method: Gibson Cloning
Terms and licenses: Academic/Nonprofit Terms; Industry Terms: Not Available to Industry
How to cite: AiP13901 - pAAV-AiE0086h_3xC2-minBG-SYFP2-WPRE3-BGHpA (Alias: CN3901) was a gift from Allen Institute for Brain Science & Jonathan Ting (Addgene plasmid # 230386 ; http://n2t.net/addgene:230386 ; RRID:Addgene_230386)
