[The description below was written by a language model from this plasmid's Addgene catalogue record and pLannotate feature annotations shown in this document.]
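Description:
AiP13901 - pAAV-AiE0086h_3xC2-minBG-SYFP2-WPRE3-BGHpA (alias CN3901) is a 4,682-nt AAV transfer plasmid built on a pAAV2 backbone. It is intended for packaging a recombinant adeno-associated virus genome that reports enhancer activity in brain cells. In bacteria it is maintained as a high-copy plasmid through a ColE1/pUC-type origin and selected with ampicillin via the bla (AmpR) gene and its promoter. An f1 phage origin is also present, along with short remnants of pBR322 bom and rop sequences. The recorded propagation strain is a recombination-deficient one, a common choice for keeping the repeat-rich ITRs intact.

The payload lies between AAV2 inverted terminal repeats, which provide the signals for genome replication and encapsidation. The downstream ITR is annotated in full, whereas the upstream one is detected only as short fragments. The enhancer AiE0086h_3xC2 is placed upstream of the minimal promoter minBG, a weak core promoter that depends on the adjacent enhancer for cell-type-restricted transcription. The name suggests a triplicated core of the enhancer, though the record does not spell this out. Neither the enhancer nor minBG was annotated in the feature table, but the unannotated stretch before the coding sequence is where they would be expected. The expressed gene is SYFP2, a rapidly maturing monomeric yellow fluorescent protein. It is followed by WPRE3, a shortened woodchuck posttranscriptional element (detected as two fragments) that boosts transcript stability and expression, and by the bovine growth hormone polyadenylation signal.

The stated purpose is to drive AAV-mediated transgene expression in specific brain cell populations, with SYFP2 fluorescence marking the targeted cells. The construct belongs to a suite of enhancer AAVs for genetic access to cortical cell types, but the record does not state which population this enhancer labels.
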