Features (pLannotate 1.2.2; 14 found; start..end, strand, type, name):
     12..39      +  repeat_region  AAV2 ITR (fragment): inverted terminal repeat of adeno-associated virus serotype 2 inverted
     68..95      +  repeat_region  AAV2 ITR (fragment): inverted terminal repeat of adeno-associated virus serotype 2 inverted
    700..1416    +  CDS            SYFP2: SYFP2 is a basic (constitutively fluorescent) yellow fluorescent protein published in 2006, derived from Aequorea victoria. It is reported to be a very rapidly-maturing monomer with moderate acid sensitivity.
   1456..1613    +  misc_feature   WPRE (fragment): woodchuck hepatitis virus posttranscriptional regulatory element
   1619..1699    +  misc_feature   WPRE (fragment): woodchuck hepatitis virus posttranscriptional regulatory element
   1716..1827    +  polyA_signal   bGH poly(A) signal: bovine growth hormone polyadenylation signal
   1945..2085    +  repeat_region  AAV2 ITR: inverted terminal repeat of adeno-associated virus serotype 2 inverted
   2090..2141    -  misc_feature   bom (fragment): basis of mobility region from pBR322
   2160..2615    +  rep_origin     f1 ori (sequence partly withheld): f1 bacteriophage origin of replication; arrow indicates direction of (+) strand synthesis
   2616..2665    -  misc_feature   bom (fragment): basis of mobility region from pBR322
   2767..2802    -  CDS            rop (fragment): Rop protein, which maintains plasmids at low copy number; rop
   2897..3001    +  promoter       AmpR promoter: bla
   3002..3862    +  CDS            AmpR: β-lactamase; bla; confers resistance to ampicillin, carbenicillin, and related antibiotics
   4033..4621    +  rep_origin     ori: high-copy-number ColE1/pMB1/pBR322/pUC origin of replication
>Addgene plasmid #230386 | AiP13901 - pAAV-AiE0086h_3xC2-minBG-SYFP2-WPRE3-BGHpA (Alias: CN3901) | addgene full sequence | sequence record 461925 | Addgene NGS Result
CCTGCAGGCAGCTGCGCGCTCGCTCGCTCACTGAGGCCGCCCGGGCGTCGGGCGACCTTTGGTCGCCCGG
CCTCAGTGAGCGAGCGAGCGCGCAGAGAGGGAGTGGCCAACTCCATCACTAGGGGTTCCTGCGGCCGCAC
GCGTGAGGCTGCTGCATAACAATCTCCTTCCTTGATTAGAGCATCTTAATTATGCTCCAGGAATTTGCTT
AAACAGATTAATCATTCTGGAGGACAGATTTAGAAGCTGTGCTAGCTGAGGGATCTGCTCTGAGTGTCCC
CGGGGAGATTCTGGTGGAGGCTGCTGCATAACAATCTCCTTCCTTGATTAGAGCATCTTAATTATGCTCC
AGGAATTTGCTTAAACAGATTAATCATTCTGGAGGACAGATTTAGAAGCTGTGCTAGCTGAGGGATCTGC
TCTGAGTGTCCCCGGGGAGATTCTGGTGGAGGCTGCTGCATAACAATCTCCTTCCTTGATTAGAGCATCT
TAATTATGCTCCAGGAATTTGCTTAAACAGATTAATCATTCTGGAGGACAGATTTAGAAGCTGTGCTAGC
TGAGGGATCTGCTCTGAGTGTCCCCGGGGAGATTCTGGTGGAGCTCGGGCTGGGCATAAAAGTCAGGGCA
GAGCCATCTATTGCTTACATTTGCTTCTGGGATCCAGATCTTTCGAAGCTAGCGCTACCGGTCGCCACCA
TGGTGAGCAAGGGCGAGGAGCTGTTCACCGGGGTGGTGCCCATCCTGGTCGAGCTGGACGGCGACGTAAA
CGGCCACAAGTTCAGCGTGTCCGGCGAGGGCGAGGGCGATGCCACCTACGGCAAGCTGACCCTGAAGCTG
ATCTGCACCACCGGCAAGCTGCCCGTGCCCTGGCCCACCCTCGTGACCACCCTGGGCTACGGCGTGCAGT
GCTTCGCCCGCTACCCCGACCACATGAAGCAGCACGACTTCTTCAAGTCCGCCATGCCCGAAGGCTACGT
CCAGGAGCGCACCATCTTCTTCAAGGACGACGGCAACTACAAGACCCGCGCCGAGGTGAAGTTCGAGGGC
GACACCCTGGTGAACCGCATCGAGCTGAAGGGCATCGACTTCAAGGAGGACGGCAACATCCTGGGGCACA
AGCTGGAGTACAACTACAACAGCCACAACGTCTATATCACCGCCGACAAGCAGAAGAACGGCATCAAGGC
CAACTTCAAGATCCGCCACAACATCGAGGACGGCGGCGTGCAGCTCGCCGACCACTACCAGCAGAACACC
CCCATCGGCGACGGCCCCGTGCTGCTGCCCGACAACCACTACCTGAGCTACCAGTCCAAGCTGAGCAAAG
ACCCCAACGAGAAGCGCGATCACATGGTCCTGCTGGAGTTCGTGACCGCCGCCGGGATCACTCTCGGCAT
GGACGAGCTGTACAAGTAAGTCGACGGCGCGCCGCGGCCGCGAATTCGATATCATAATCAACCTCTGGAT
TACAAAATTTGTGAAAGATTGACTGGTATTCTTAACTATGTTGCTCCTTTTACGCTATGTGGATACGCTG
CTTTAATGCCTTTGTATCATGCTATTGCTTCCCGTATGGCTTTCATTTTCTCCTCCTTGTATAAATCCTG
GTTAGTTCTTGCCACGGCGGAACTCATCGCCGCCTGCCTTGCCCGCTGCTGGACAGGGGCTCGGCTGTTG
GGCACTGACAATTCCGTGGCTCGAGAGATCTTCGACTGTGCCTTCTAGTTGCCAGCCATCTGTTGTTTGC
CCCTCCCCCGTGCCTTCCTTGACCCTGGAAGGTGCCACTCCCACTGTCCTTTCCTAATAAAATGAGGAAA
TTGCATCGCATTGTCTGAGTAGGTGTCATTCTATTCTGGGGGGTGGGGTGGGGCAGGACAGCAAGGGGGA
GGATTGGGAAGACAATAGCAGGCATGAGATCTCACGTGCGGACCGAGCGGCCGCAGGAACCCCTAGTGAT
GGAGTTGGCCACTCCCTCTCTGCGCGCTCGCTCGCTCACTGAGGCCGGGCGACCAAAGGTCGCCCGACGC
CCGGGCTTTGCCCGGGCGGCCTCAGTGAGCGAGCGAGCGCGCAGCTGCCTGCAGGGGCGCCTGATGCGGT
ATTTTCTCCTTACGCATCTGTGCGGTATTTCACACCGCATA
[95 nt withheld, positions 2142-2236]
T
[46 nt withheld, positions 2238-2283]
C
[141 nt withheld, positions 2285-2425]
CCTTTGACGTTGGAGTCCACGTTCTTT
[37 nt withheld, positions 2453-2489]
ACTCTATCTCGGGCTATTCTTTTGATTTATAAGGGATTTTGCCGATTTCGGTCTATTGGTTAAAAAATGA
GCTGATTTAACAAAAATTTAACGCGAATTTTAACAAAATATTAACGTTTACAATTTTATGGTGCACTCTC
AGTACAATCTGCTCTGATGCCGCATAGTTAAGCCAGCCCCGACACCCGCCAACACCCGCTGACGCGCCCT
GACGGGCTTGTCTGCTCCCGGCATCCGCTTACAGACAAGCTGTGACCGTCTCCGGGAGCTGCATGTGTCA
GAGGTTTTCACCGTCATCACCGAAACGCGCGAGACGAAAGGGCCTCGTGATACGCCTATTTTTATAGGTT
AATGTCATGATAATAATGGTTTCTTAGACGTCAGGTGGCACTTTTCGGGGAAATGTGCGCGGAACCCCTA
TTTGTTTATTTTTCTAAATACATTCAAATATGTATCCGCTCATGAGACAATAACCCTGATAAATGCTTCA
ATAATATTGAAAAAGGAAGAGTATGAGTATTCAACATTTCCGTGTCGCCCTTATTCCCTTTTTTGCGGCA
TTTTGCCTTCCTGTTTTTGCTCACCCAGAAACGCTGGTGAAAGTAAAAGATGCTGAAGATCAGTTGGGTG
CACGAGTGGGTTACATCGAACTGGATCTCAACAGCGGTAAGATCCTTGAGAGTTTTCGCCCCGAAGAACG
TTTTCCAATGATGAGCACTTTTAAAGTTCTGCTATGTGGCGCGGTATTATCCCGTATTGACGCCGGGCAA
GAGCAACTCGGTCGCCGCATACACTATTCTCAGAATGACTTGGTTGAGTACTCACCAGTCACAGAAAAGC
ATCTTACGGATGGCATGACAGTAAGAGAATTATGCAGTGCTGCCATAACCATGAGTGATAACACTGCGGC
CAACTTACTTCTGACAACGATCGGAGGACCGAAGGAGCTAACCGCTTTTTTGCACAACATGGGGGATCAT
GTAACTCGCCTTGATCGTTGGGAACCGGAGCTGAATGAAGCCATACCAAACGACGAGCGTGACACCACGA
TGCCTGTAGCAATGGCAACAACGTTGCGCAAACTATTAACTGGCGAACTACTTACTCTAGCTTCCCGGCA
ACAATTAATAGACTGGATGGAGGCGGATAAAGTTGCAGGACCACTTCTGCGCTCGGCCCTTCCGGCTGGC
TGGTTTATTGCTGATAAATCTGGAGCCGGTGAGCGTGGGTCTCGCGGTATCATTGCAGCACTGGGGCCAG
ATGGTAAGCCCTCCCGTATCGTAGTTATCTACACGACGGGGAGTCAGGCAACTATGGATGAACGAAATAG
ACAGATCGCTGAGATAGGTGCCTCACTGATTAAGCATTGGTAACTGTCAGACCAAGTTTACTCATATATA
CTTTAGATTGATTTAAAACTTCATTTTTAATTTAAAAGGATCTAGGTGAAGATCCTTTTTGATAATCTCA
TGACCAAAATCCCTTAACGTGAGTTTTCGTTCCACTGAGCGTCAGACCCCGTAGAAAAGATCAAAGGATC
TTCTTGAGATCCTTTTTTTCTGCGCGTAATCTGCTGCTTGCAAACAAAAAAACCACCGCTACCAGCGGTG
GTTTGTTTGCCGGATCAAGAGCTACCAACTCTTTTTCCGAAGGTAACTGGCTTCAGCAGAGCGCAGATAC
CAAATACTGTTCTTCTAGTGTAGCCGTAGTTAGGCCACCACTTCAAGAACTCTGTAGCACCGCCTACATA
CCTCGCTCTGCTAATCCTGTTACCAGTGGCTGCTGCCAGTGGCGATAAGTCGTGTCTTACCGGGTTGGAC
TCAAGACGATAGTTACCGGATAAGGCGCAGCGGTCGGGCTGAACGGGGGGTTCGTGCACACAGCCCAGCT
TGGAGCGAACGACCTACACCGAACTGAGATACCTACAGCGTGAGCTATGAGAAAGCGCCACGCTTCCCGA
AGGGAGAAAGGCGGACAGGTATCCGGTAAGCGGCAGGGTCGGAACAGGAGAGCGCACGAGGGAGCTTCCA
GGGGGAAACGCCTGGTATCTTTATAGTCCTGTCGGGTTTCGCCACCTCTGACTTGAGCGTCGATTTTTGT
GATGCTCGTCAGGGGGGCGGAGCCTATGGAAAAACGCCAGCAACGCGGCCTTTTTACGGTTCCTGGCCTT
TTGCTGGCCTTTTGCTCACATGT
